>Addgene plasmid #27952 | pUT1679-HQ858870 | depositor full sequence | sequence record 13226 | Author sequence
CAAATAATGATTTTATTTTGACTGATAGTGACCTGTTCGTTGCAACAAATTGATGAGCAATGCTTTTTTA
TAATGCCAACTTTGTACAAAAAAGCAGGCTCCGCGGCCGCCTTGTTTAACTTTAAGAAGGAGCCCTTCAC
CATGGAGGATTGCAGCAGCTGGATCCATGGCTACGCCAACGCTAACGCCACCGCCGGCAACAACGGCTTC
ATGTGCGGCTACGCTGCCAGCTGCAGCCCAGTAGAGTTTCAGCAGCAGCAACAGCTGGTCGGCTCGCAGA
TTGAGCACCACCTCAACCAGATCAGCATGCAGATGGGGATGGATGACGAGTCGGCGGTGTACGACGGCGC
CTCCATGGTGGACGTCCTCCTCATGGCTTCCTCGTCGCCGCACCACCACGCCGGCGCCGGCAGCTTCCAG
TACTCCTCGCCGACGTCCTCCTCCGCCTCCTTCCGCTCCGCCTCCGTCTCGTGCAGCCCTGAGAGCTCGG
CGGCGGCGACGACGCACTTCCTCGGACCGCCGGCGCCGTCCGCGGCGGCGGCGGGGTTCCATTACCCGGA
GGTCTCCTCGCAGGCGCCGTTGCCACTACCCTTGCCGCCCTACGAGCCGCAGCACGGCCAATACACCACC
GTCCTCTCGCCGCCGCCGCCGGCGCCAGAGTTGCCGGCGACTACTACGCCGGCGACCGGCGGCGCGTTCA
GGCGGTACGCGCGGCACCTCCGCCCGAGGAGGCTGCCCAAGCCGGGAGGGTGCGGGCAGAGGATGTTCAA
GACGGCCATGTCGGTGCTCACCAAGATGCACGTGGCGGCGACGTACAACCGCCAGTACTACTACCAGCAG
GCGGCAGCCGCCGCCGCGTCGGCGTCGGCGGCCGAGGCGCCGCCGTCCGGCAACCAGCTGCAGCACATGA
TCTCGGAGCGGAAGCGGCGGGAGAAGCTCAACGACAGCTTCCTCGCCCTCAAGGCCGTCCTCCCTCCCGG
CTCTAAGAAAGACAAGACATCGATACTGATCAGAGCAAGAGAGTACGTAAAATCTCTCGAGTCAAAGCTG
TCAGAGCTGGAGGAGAAGAACCGGGAGCTAGAGGCGAGGCTAGCCAGCCGCCCCGCCGCCGCCGCCAAGA
ACGACAAAGGCGAGACGGCGGCGGCGCCAGCGCCGGAAGCCGGCGATGAGACGAAGCGAAAGGACCTAGT
AGAGATCGAGGTGACGACGAGCGGCGGCGGCGCCGGAGCGGCGGATGCGGCGGCGGCGGCGGGAGGAGAT
CAAGAGACCTGCACGCTCAACGTAGACTTGCGCGGCGGCGGAGGCGGCGGAGGCATGAGCACGACGGACG
TTGTGCTCCGGACGCTGCAGTGCCTGAGAGAGCAGATCGGCGACGGCGCCAGCCTCGTGGCGATGAGCAC
CAGCGCCGGCTCCGGCGGCCGCCCGCCTCGTGCAAACCTAACATTACAGCTCAAGGTGAAGGGTGGGCGC
GCCGACCCAGCTTTCTTGTACAAAGTTGGCATTATAAGAAAGCATTGCTTATCAATTTGTTGCAACGAAC
AGGTCACTATCAGTCAAAATAAAATCATTATTTGCCATCCAGCTGATATCCCCTATAGTGAGTCGTATTA
CATGGTCATAGCTGTTTCCTGGCAGCTCTGGCCCGTGTCTCAAAATCTCTGATGTTACATTGCACAAGAT
AAAAATATATCATCATGAACAATAAAACTGTCTGCTTACATAAACAGTAATACAAGGGGTGTTATGAGCC
ATATTCAACGGGAAACGTCGAGGCCGCGATTAAATTCCAACATGGATGCTGATTTATATGGGTATAAATG
GGCTCGCGATAATGTCGGGCAATCAGGTGCGACAATCTATCGCTTGTATGGGAAGCCCGATGCGCCAGAG
TTGTTTCTGAAACATGGCAAAGGTAGCGTTGCCAATGATGTTACAGATGAGATGGTCAGACTAAACTGGC
TGACGGAATTTATGCCTCTTCCGACCATCAAGCATTTTATCCGTACTCCTGATGATGCATGGTTACTCAC
CACTGCGATCCCCGGAAAAACAGCATTCCAGGTATTAGAAGAATATCCTGATTCAGGTGAAAATATTGTT
GATGCGCTGGCAGTGTTCCTGCGCCGGTTGCATTCGATTCCTGTTTGTAATTGTCCTTTTAACAGCGATC
GCGTATTTCGTCTCGCTCAGGCGCAATCACGAATGAATAACGGTTTGGTTGATGCGAGTGATTTTGATGA
CGAGCGTAATGGCTGGCCTGTTGAACAAGTCTGGAAAGAAATGCATAAACTTTTGCCATTCTCACCGGAT
TCAGTCGTCACTCATGGTGATTTCTCACTTGATAACCTTATTTTTGACGAGGGGAAATTAATAGGTTGTA
TTGATGTTGGACGAGTCGGAATCGCAGACCGATACCAGGATCTTGCCATCCTATGGAACTGCCTCGGTGA
GTTTTCTCCTTCATTACAGAAACGGCTTTTTCAAAAATATGGTATTGATAATCCTGATATGAATAAATTG
CAGTTTCATTTGATGCTCGATGAGTTTTTCTAATCAGAATTGGTTAATTGGTTGTAACACTGGCAGAGCA
TTACGCTGACTTGACGGGACGGCGCAAGCTCATGACCAAAATCCCTTAACGTGAGTTACGCGTCGTTCCA
CTGAGCGTCAGACCCCGTAGAAAAGATCAAAGGATCTTCTTGAGATCCTTTTTTTCTGCGCGTAATCTGC
TGCTTGCAAACAAAAAAACCACCGCTACCAGCGGTGGTTTGTTTGCCGGATCAAGAGCTACCAACTCTTT
TTCCGAAGGTAACTGGCTTCAGCAGAGCGCAGATACCAAATACTGTCCTTCTAGTGTAGCCGTAGTTAGG
CCACCACTTCAAGAACTCTGTAGCACCGCCTACATACCTCGCTCTGCTAATCCTGTTACCAGTGGCTGCT
GCCAGTGGCGATAAGTCGTGTCTTACCGGGTTGGACTCAAGACGATAGTTACCGGATAAGGCGCAGCGGT
CGGGCTGAACGGGGGGTTCGTGCACACAGCCCAGCTTGGAGCGAACGACCTACACCGAACTGAGATACCT
ACAGCGTGAGCATTGAGAAAGCGCCACGCTTCCCGAAGGGAGAAAGGCGGACAGGTATCCGGTAAGCGGC
AGGGTCGGAACAGGAGAGCGCACGAGGGAGCTTCCAGGGGGAAACGCCTGGTATCTTTATAGTCCTGTCG
GGTTTCGCCACCTCTGACTTGAGCGTCGATTTTTGTGATGCTCGTCAGGGGGGCGGAGCCTATGGAAAAA
CGCCAGCAACGCGGCCTTTTTACGGTTCCTGGCCTTTTGCTGGCCTTTTGCTCACATGTTCTTTCCTGCG
TTATCCCCTGATTCTGTGGATAACCGTATTACCGCCTTTGAGTGAGCTGATACCGCTCGCCGCAGCCGAA
CGACCGAGCGCAGCGAGTCAGTGAGCGAGGAAGCGGAAGAGCGCCCAATACGCAAACCGCCTCTCCCCGC
GCGTTGGCCGATTCATTAATGCAGCTGGCACGACAGGTTTCCCGACTGGAAAGCGGGCAGTGAGCGCAAC
GCAATTAATACGCGTACCGCTAGCCAGGAAGAGTTTGTAGAAACGCAAAAAGGCCATCCGTCAGGATGGC
CTTCTGCTTAGTTTGATGCCTGGCAGTTTATGGCGGGCGTCCTGCCCGCCACCCTCCGGGCCGTTGCTTC
ACAACGTTCAAATCCGCTCCCGGCGGATTTGTCCTACTCAGGAGAGCGTTCACCGACAAACAACAGATAA
AACGAAAGGCCCAGTCTTCCGACTGAGCCTTTCGTTTTATTTGATGCCTGGCAGTTCCCTACTCTCGCGT
TAACGCTAGCATGGATGTTTTCCCAGTCACGACGTTGTAAAACGACGGCCAGTCTTAAGCTCGGGCCC
Features (pLannotate 1.2.2; 10 found; start..end, strand, type, name):
      1..100     +  protein_bind   attL1: mutant version of attL; recombination site for the Gateway® LR reaction LR Clonase™
    112..132     +  RBS            RBS: efficient ribosome binding site from bacteriophage T7 gene 10 (Olins and Rangwala, 1989)
   1475..1574    -  protein_bind   attL2: mutant version of attL; recombination site for the Gateway® LR reaction LR Clonase™
   1592..1610    -  promoter       T7 promoter: promoter for bacteriophage T7 RNA polymerase
   1744..2553    +  CDS            KanR: aminoglycoside phosphotransferase; aph(3')-Ia; confers resistance to kanamycin in bacteria or G418 (Geneticin®) in eukaryotes
   2700..3288    +  rep_origin     ori: high-copy-number ColE1/pMB1/pBR322/pUC origin of replication
   3471..3563    +  CDS            lacI (fragment): lac repressor; lacI; The lac repressor binds to the lac operator to inhibit transcription in E. coli. This inhibition can be relieved by adding lactose or isopropyl-β-D-thiogalactopyranoside (IPTG).
   3618..3645    -  terminator     rrnB T2 terminator: transcription terminator T2 from the E. coli rrnB gene
   3777..3820    +  terminator     rrnB T1 terminator: Escherichia coli rrnB; transcription terminator T1 from the E. coli rrnB gene
   3867..3903    -  CDS            lacZα (fragment): LacZα fragment of β-galactosidase; lacZ fragment
