[The description below was written by a language model from this plasmid's Addgene catalogue record and pLannotate feature annotations shown in this document.]
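Description:
pUT1679-HQ858870 is a Gateway entry clone built on the Invitrogen pENTR/SD backbone (2,601 bp without insert), carrying the coding sequence of a rice (Oryza sativa) bHLH transcription factor encoded by the locus Os01g0196300 / LOC_Os01g09990. The 1,317 bp insert was PCR-amplified from a full-length rice cDNA template, and the stop codon was deliberately omitted, so the open reading frame can be read through into C-terminal tags or fusion partners supplied by a destination vector. The full depositor sequence is 3,918 nt, matching backbone plus insert.

The insert itself is not annotated in the feature table but lies in the gap between attL1 and attL2, the sites through which an LR Clonase reaction transfers the coding sequence into any attR-containing destination vector. Just downstream of attL1 is the bacteriophage T7 gene 10 ribosome binding site, the "SD" element of this backbone, which travels with the insert and supports translation in bacterial expression contexts. A T7 promoter sits outside attL2 in the reverse orientation, and rrnB T1 and T2 terminators upstream of attL1 insulate the cloning region from read-through transcription; short lacI and lacZα fragments are backbone remnants with no evident function. The entry vector provides no promoter for expressing the insert in plants.

The plasmid is maintained in E. coli under kanamycin selection through the aph(3')-Ia gene. The catalogue lists it as low copy, whereas the annotation identifies a high-copy ColE1/pUC-type origin. It belongs to a collection of grass transcription factor clones associated with a comparative regulatory genomics resource, serving as a source clone for making expression or fusion constructs.
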