Addgene plasmid #27952: pUT1679-HQ858870
Depositing lab: John Gray & Erich Grotewold. Depositing organization: University of Toledo. Publication: GRASSIUS: a platform for comparative regulatory genomics across the grasses. Yilmaz A, Nishiyama MY Jr, Fuentes BG, Souza GM, Janies D, Gray J, Grotewold E. Plant Physiol. 2009 Jan;149(1):171-80. doi: 10.1104/pp.108.128579. Epub 2008 Nov 5. PubMed 18987217.
Backbone
  Vector backbone: pENTR/SD
  Backbone manufacturer: Invitrogen
  Backbone size w/o insert (bp): 2601
  Vector type: Entry vector
Growth in bacteria
  Bacterial resistance: Kanamycin, 50 μg/mL
  Growth temperature: 37°C
  Growth strain: DH5alpha
  Growth instructions: E. coli Top10 (Invitrogen)
  Copy number: Low Copy
Gene/Insert
  Gene/Insert name: bHLH transcription factor encoded by Os01g0196300 LOC_Os01g09990
  Species: Oryza sativa (rice)
  Insert size (bp): 1317
  GenBank ID: HQ858870
  Cloning method: Restriction Enzyme
  Sequencing primers: 5′ M13 For; 3′ M13 Rev
Terms and licenses: Academic/Nonprofit Terms; Industry Terms: Not Available to Industry
Depositor comments: This CDS was amplified using PCR from a full length cDNA template from the OSIIEa, OSIIEb, and OSJNEa thru OSJNEf full length cDNA libraries generated by the Guoliang Wang lab at Ohio State University. The PCR product omitted the stop codon. The PCR product was cloned into a Gateway pENTR/SD entry vector. Further information on this gene may be obtained at www.grassius.org using the Genbank number. (The second half of the plasmid name is the Genbank Number for the sequence of the insert)
How to cite: pUT1679-HQ858870 was a gift from John Gray & Erich Grotewold (Addgene plasmid # 27952 ; http://n2t.net/addgene:27952 ; RRID:Addgene_27952)
