>Addgene plasmid #27952 | pUT1679-HQ858870 | addgene partial sequence | sequence record 34243 | 27952 with M13pUC-fwd
ATGATTTTATTTTGACTGATAGTGACCTGTTCGTTGCAACAAATTGATGAGCAATGCTTTTTTATAATGC
CAACTTTGTACAAAAAAGCAGGCTCCGCGGCCGCCTTGTTTAACTTTAAGAAGGAGCCCTTCACCATGGA
GGATTGCAGCAGCTGGATCCATGGCTACGCCAACGCTAACGCCACCGCCGGCAACAACGGCTTCATGTGC
GGCTACGCTGCCAGCTGCAGCCCAGTAGAGTTTCAGCAGCAGCAACAGCTGGTCGGCTCGCAGATTGAGC
ACCACCTCAACCAGATCAGCATGCAGATGGGGATGGATGACGAGTCGGCGGTGTACGACGGCGCCTCCAT
GGTGGACGTCCTCCTCATGGCTTCCTCGTCGCCGCACCACCACGCCGGCGCCGGCAGCTTCCAGTACTCC
TCGCCGACGTCCTCCTCCGCCTCCTTCCGCTCCGCCTCCGTCTCGTGCAGCCCTGAGAGCTCGGCGGCGG
CGACGACGCACTTCCTCGGACCGCCGGCGCCGTCCGCGGCGGCGGCGGGGTTCCATTACCCGGAGGTCTC
CTCGCAGGCGCCGTTGCCACTACCCTTGCCGCCCTACGAGCCGCAGCACGGCCAATACACCACCGTCCTC
TCGCCGCCGCCGCCGGCGCCAGAGTTGCCGGCGACTACTACGCCGGCGACCGGCGGCGCGTTCAGGCGGT
ACGCGCGGCACCTCCGCCCGAGGAGGCTGCCCAAGCCGGGA
